Addgene plasmid #108415: pTol2-UAS-zmiRFP
Purpose: Codon-optimized monomeric near-infrared fluorescent protein miRFP in zebrafish expression plasmid
Depositing lab: Edward Boyden. Depositing organization: Massachusetts Institute of Technology. Publication: A robotic multidimensional directed evolution approach applied to fluorescent voltage reporters. Piatkevich KD, Jung EE, Straub C, Linghu C, Park D, Suk HJ, Hochbaum DR, Goodwin D, Pnevmatikakis E, Pak N, Kawashima T, Yang CT, Rhoades JL, Shemesh O, Asano S, Yoon YG, Freifeld L, Saulnier JL, Riegler C, Engert F, Hughes T, Drobizhev M, Szabo B, Ahrens MB, Flavell SW, Sabatini BL, Boyden ES. Nat Chem Biol. 2018 Feb 26. pii: 10.1038/s41589-018-0004-9. doi: 10.1038/s41589-018-0004-9. PubMed 29483642.
Backbone
  Vector backbone: pTol2-UAS
  Vector type: Zebrafish
Growth in bacteria
  Bacterial resistance: Ampicillin, 100 μg/mL
  Growth temperature: 37°C
  Growth strain: DH5alpha
  Copy number: High Copy
Gene/Insert
  Gene/Insert name: zmiRFP (alt name: zebrafish codon-optimized miRFP)
  Species: Synthetic
  GenBank ID: MG250279.1
  Promoter: UAS
  Cloning method: Ligation Independent Cloning
  Sequencing primers: 5′ acccagctttcttgtacaaa; 3′ ggccgtatcttcgc
Terms and licenses: Academic/Nonprofit Terms; Industry Terms: Not Available to Industry
How to cite: pTol2-UAS-zmiRFP was a gift from Edward Boyden (Addgene plasmid # 108415 ; http://n2t.net/addgene:108415 ; RRID:Addgene_108415)
