[The description below was written by a language model from this plasmid's Addgene catalogue record and pLannotate feature annotations shown in this document.]
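Description:
pTol2-UAS-zmiRFP is a zebrafish expression plasmid built on the pTol2-UAS backbone and carrying zmiRFP, a synthetic, zebrafish codon-optimized version of the monomeric near-infrared fluorescent protein miRFP. It is maintained in E. coli as a high-copy plasmid through a ColE1/pUC-type origin of replication and is selected with ampicillin via a β-lactamase gene driven by its native bla promoter.

The payload is a Gal4-responsive expression cassette. Upstream activating sequence (UAS) elements that bind yeast Gal4 sit next to a minimal TATA-box promoter with low basal activity, so transcription of the downstream reading frame depends on a Gal4 driver being present in the same cells. This regulatory block is flanked by Gateway attB1 and attB2 sites, suggesting it was installed in the backbone by recombinational cloning, while the record states that the insert itself was added by ligation-independent cloning. The miRFP coding sequence follows directly after attB2. miRFP is a bacteriophytochrome-derived protein from Rhodopseudomonas palustris that requires biliverdin as a cofactor for fluorescence. An SV40 polyadenylation signal, preceded by a small large T antigen fragment, lies more than a kilobase downstream of the coding sequence; the intervening region is unannotated. The backbone name implies Tol2 transposon arms for transposase-mediated genomic integration, but these were not annotated in either feature table.

The two sequence records, depositor and sequencing-derived, differ by only about ten nucleotides and show the same feature layout. The construct is suited to near-infrared labelling of Gal4-defined cell populations in zebrafish, by transient expression or transgenesis.
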