Features (pLannotate 1.2.2; 11 found; start..end, strand, type, name):
    708..732     +  protein_bind   attB1: mutant version of attB; recombination site for the Gateway® BP reaction BP Clonase™
    780..798     +  protein_bind   UAS (fragment): upstream activating sequence mediating Gal4-dependent induction Gal4
    836..853     +  protein_bind   5X UAS (fragment): five tandem copies of the "ScaI site" 17-mer CGGAGTACTGTCCTCCG, an upstream activating sequence (UAS) that efficiently binds yeast Gal4 (Webster et al., 1988; Pfeiffer et al., 2010) GAL4
    873..890     +  promoter       minP (fragment): minimal TATA-box promoter with low basal activity
    960..984     -  protein_bind   attB2: mutant version of attB; recombination site for the Gateway® BP reaction BP Clonase™
    998..1936    +  CDS            miRFP: miRFP is a basic (constitutively fluorescent) near ir fluorescent protein published in 2018, derived from Rhodopseudomonas palustris. It has low acid sensitivity. It requires the cofactor biliverdin for fluorescence.
   3139..3222    +  CDS            large T antigen (fragment): large T antigen from SV40 (simian virus 40)
   3245..3326    +  polyA_signal   SV40 poly(A) signal: SV40 polyadenylation signal
   4112..4700    -  rep_origin     ori: high-copy-number ColE1/pMB1/pBR322/pUC origin of replication
   4871..5731    -  CDS            AmpR: β-lactamase; bla; confers resistance to ampicillin, carbenicillin, and related antibiotics
   5732..5836    -  promoter       AmpR promoter: bla
>Addgene plasmid #108415 | pTol2-UAS-zmiRFP | depositor full sequence | sequence record 204550 | pTol2-UAS-zmiRFP sequence 5855 bps
TGTCCAGGAGTTCTTGACAGAGGTGTAAAAAGTACTCAAAAATTTTACTCAAGTGAAAGTACAAGTACTT
AGGGAAAATTTTACTCAATTAAAAGTAAAAGTATCTGGCTAGAATCTTACTTGAGTAAAAGTAAAAAAGT
ACTCCATTAAAATTGTACTTGAGTATTAAGGAAGTAAAAGTAAAAGCAAGAAAGAAAACTAGAGATTCTT
GTTTAAGCTTTTAATCTCAAAAAACATTAAATGAAATGCATACAAGGTTTTATCCTGCTTTAGAACTGTT
TGTATTTAATTATCAAACTATAAGACAGACAATCTAATGCCAGTACACGCTACTCAAAGTTGTAAAACCT
CAGATTTAACTTCAGTAGAAGCTGATTCTCAAAATTGTTAGTGTCAAGCCTAGCTCTTTTGGGGCTGAAA
AGCAATCCTGCAGTGCTGAAAAGCCTCTCACAGGCAGCCGATGCGGGAAGAGGTGTATTAGTCTTGATAG
AGAGGCTGCAAATAGCAGGAAACGTGAGCAGAGACTCCCTGGTGTCTGAAACACAGGCCAGATGGGCCAT
TCGTACGCTTAATTTCGAATATCGATATCAAGGGCCCATCTCGAGTATCCGGACACCTAGGTAGCATGCA
TGGCGCCTTGTCGACTAGCTAGCATCCCGGGAAGAATTCCTCGACGGATCCACCGGTGTGGAATTCTGCA
GATATCAACAAGTTTGTACAAAAAAGCAGGCTGGCCATCAAGCTTAGGCCTCCACGGTGGCTTCTAATCC
GTGAGTCCTAGCGGGTGACAGCCCTCCGTCTTCACAGGCGGAGGAGAGTCTTCCGTAGGGTTCCTCGGAG
TACTGTCCTCCGACGCGTGCAAGGGTCGACTCTAGAGGGTATATAATGGATCCCATCGCGTCTCAGCCTC
ACTTTGAGCTCCTCCACACGAATTCCCTCGACCTCGAAGACGCGTGGATACCCAGCTTTCTTGTACAAAG
TGGTCACTAGTGCCACCATGGTGGCTGGACACGCTAGCGGAAGCCCTGACTTCGGAACAGCTGACCCTAG
CGACTGTGAGAGAGAGGAGATCCACCTGGCTGGAAGCATCCAGCCTCACGGAACACTGCTGGTGGTGAGC
GAGCCTGACCACAGAATCATCCAGGCTAGCGCTAACGCTGCTGAGTTCCTGAACCTGGGAAGCGTGCTGG
GAGTGCCTCTGGCTGAGATCGACGGAGACCTGCTGATCAAGATCCTGCCTCACCTGGACCCTACAGCTGA
GGGAATGCCTGTGGCTGTGAGATGTAGAATCGGAAACCCTAGCACAGAGTACGACGGACTGATGCACAGA
CCTCCTGAGGGAGGACTGATCATCGAGCTGGAGAGAGCTGGACCTCCTATCGACCTGAGCGGAACACTGG
CTCCTGCTCTGGAGAGAATCAGAACAGCTGGAAGCCTGAGAGCTCTGTGTGACGACACAGCTCTGCTGTT
CCAGCAGTGTACAGGATACGACAGAGTGATGGTGTACAGATTCGACGAGCAGGGACACGGAGAGGTGTAC
AGCGAGATCCACGTGACAGGACTGGAGAGCTACTTCGGAAACAGATACCCTAGCAGCCTGGTGCCTCAGA
TGGCTAGAAGACTGTACGAGAGACAGAGAGTGAGAGTGCTGGTGGACGTGAGCTACCAGCCTGTGCCTCT
GGAGCCTAGACTGAGCCCTCTGACAGGAAGAGACCTGGACATGAGCGGATGTTTCCTGAGAAGCATGAGC
CCTACACACCTGCAGTTCCTGAAGAACATGGGAGTGAGAGCTACACTGGTGGTGAGCCTGGTGGTGGGAG
GAAAGCTGTGGGGACTGGTGATCTGTCACCACTACCTGCCTAGATTCATCCACTTCGAGCTGAGAGCTAT
CTGTGAGCTGCTGGCTGAGGCTATCGCTACAAGAATCACAGCTCTGTGAGGCGCGCCAACCCGCTCCTCC
TCCCTCCCTCCCTCCCTCCCTCCTCTCCTTTATTCACTTTTCAACATGCACAACACGTCATCAAATCCCC
CAATCAGCACTGAATTACAGCCACGGGCCACCAGACTGAAGGTGTTAAAGAAGACGATTCGGTCTCATCA
GCGGCTAAAACGAGATGAGGGTGAACCGAGAGAGACTGTTTCCACAGATGTTCTTGAAGGAGGGCCGGGC
TCGTAGGTGCGGTTATTACACATATAAGCTCCCATTCACACCTTAAAACATCCAACAGCATTCCAAAGTT
TTCCATCGGGGACCAGGGATAGAAAACACTGCCTCTTCCACTGCCTAATTTAACACATTCCTTCTAGATT
ATCTCTGGTCATCTAGATGAAATCAGTTCTGTTCTGTTTGCCGTGTCTGAAAAGACAGTAAAGAGTAATT
GAAAAAAAAAATGAATATAGAAAAATGGGGACTGGAGAGATATTTGGACTAGACGCTCCTGATCCAGCCA
GAAGGAACCTTTCAGGTGTCGATTACACTGCCTGCGAAAACAACCTCTTCTTCCATTCTTCAGTTTCCAG
CTGCCGGCTGGCTTCTTCCACTGCCCAACATCCTAACAAACCCCTGACAAAAAAGGAGACAAGCCTTGAA
ACATCCTGAAATAAGCAATTCTTAGCTGCCAGGGACGTCTTCCTGTTAGCATCAGTGTATTTGTTTCTTT
TGCTTTGATTTGTTTTCTTTTTTTATTTTATTTTCATGGTAAATGTATTCTGCCTGAGCACTTTAAACGA
AGGTGTTTTTGTTCCAGTCGATGCTTCGTTTTGAACCTGCTTTTATATTTATTAACTTTTGTTGTGTATT
TTTAATGTTTAATCTTTAAAGGAATAGTTCACCTACACACACACACACACACACACACACACACACAAAT
GAAATGAAGTCATCATTTACTCACTTTTCTTTCTTTTAGCTGTGGAGCACAAAACGAGATGTTTTGAAGA
ATGTTCACGCTGTTGTTTTTCATGCAATTTAAGTAAACGAAGATCAAGGGATGTTGAGCTATACAAATAT
TCATTATATGGGCAGCACGGTCGCTGGTTCGAGTCCCGGCTGGGCCAGTTGGCATTTCTGAGTTTGCATA
TTCTCCCTGTGTTGGCATGGGTTTCCTCCTGGTGCTCCGTTTCTCCCACAGTCCACTAGATCATAATCAG
CCATACCACATTTGTAGAGGTTTTACTTGCTTTAAAAAACCTCCCACACCTCCCCCTGAACCTGAAACAT
AAAATGAATGCAATTGTTGTTGTTAACTTGTTTATTGCAGCTTATAATGGTTACAAATAAAGCAATAGCA
TCACAAATTTCACAAATAAAGCATTTTTTTCACTGCATTCTAGTTGTGGTTTGTCCAAACTCATCAATGT
ATCAGGCCTTAGGGATAACAGGGTAATACGCGTGATCTGCGAAGATACGGCCACGGGTGCTCTTGATCCT
GTGGCTGATTTTGGACTGTGCTGCTCGCAGCTGCTGATGAATCACATACTTCCTCCATTTTCTTCCACTG
ATTGACTGTTATAATTTCCCTAATTTCCAGGTCAAGGTGCTGTGCATTGTGGTAATAGATGTGACATGAC
GTCACTTCCAAAGGACCAATGAACATGTCTGACCAATTTCATATAATGTGAAAACGATTTTCATAGGCAG
AATAAATAACATTTAAATTAAACTGGGCATCAGCGCAATTCAATTGGTTTGGTAATAGCAAGGGAAAATA
GAATGAAGTGATCTCCAAAAAATAAGTACTTTTTGACTGTAAATAAAATTGTAAGGAGTAAAAAGTACTT
TTTTTTCTAAAAAAATGTAATTAAGTAAAAGTAAAAGTATTGATTTTTAATTGTACTCAAGTAAAGTAAA
AATCCCCAAAAATAATACTTAAGTACAGTAATCAAGTAAAATTACTCAAGTACTTTACACCTCTGGTTCT
TGAGGTACCTCTTCCGCTTCCTCGCTCACTGACTCGCTGCGCTCGGTCGTTCGGCTGCGGCGAGCGGTAT
CAGCTCACTCAAAGGCGGTAATACGGTTATCCACAGAATCAGGGGATAACGCAGGAAAGAACATGTGAGC
AAAAGGCCAGCAAAAGGCCAGGAACCGTAAAAAGGCCGCGTTGCTGGCGTTTTTCCATAGGCTCCGCCCC
CCTGACGAGCATCACAAAAATCGACGCTCAAGTCAGAGGTGGCGAAACCCGACAGGACTATAAAGATACC
AGGCGTTTCCCCCTGGAAGCTCCCTCGTGCGCTCTCCTGTTCCGACCCTGCCGCTTACCGGATACCTGTC
CGCCTTTCTCCCTTCGGGAAGCGTGGCGCTTTCTCATAGCTCACGCTGTAGGTATCTCAGTTCGGTGTAG
GTCGTTCGCTCCAAGCTGGGCTGTGTGCACGAACCCCCCGTTCAGCCCGACCGCTGCGCCTTATCCGGTA
ACTATCGTCTTGAGTCCAACCCGGTAAGACACGACTTATCGCCACTGGCAGCAGCCACTGGTAACAGGAT
TAGCAGAGCGAGGTATGTAGGCGGTGCTACAGAGTTCTTGAAGTGGTGGCCTAACTACGGCTACACTAGA
AGGACAGTATTTGGTATCTGCGCTCTGCTGAAGCCAGTTACCTTCGGAAAAAGAGTTGGTAGCTCTTGAT
CCGGCAAACAAACCACCGCTGGTAGCGGTGGTTTTTTTGTTTGCAAGCAGCAGATTACGCGCAGAAAAAA
AGGATCTCAAGAAGATCCTTTGATCTTTTCTACGGGGTCTGACGCTCAGTGGAACGAAAACTCACGTTAA
GGGATTTTGGTCATGAGATTATCAAAAAGGATCTTCACCTAGATCCTTTTAAATTAAAAATGAAGTTTTA
AATCAATCTAAAGTATATATGAGTAAACTTGGTCTGACAGTTACCAATGCTTAATCAGTGAGGCACCTAT
CTCAGCGATCTGTCTATTTCGTTCATCCATAGTTGCCTGACTCCCCGTCGTGTAGATAACTACGATACGG
GAGGGCTTACCATCTGGCCCCAGTGCTGCAATGATACCGCGAGACCCACGCTCACCGGCTCCAGATTTAT
CAGCAATAAACCAGCCAGCCGGAAGGGCCGAGCGCAGAAGTGGTCCTGCAACTTTATCCGCCTCCATCCA
GTCTATTAATTGTTGCCGGGAAGCTAGAGTAAGTAGTTCGCCAGTTAATAGTTTGCGCAACGTTGTTGCC
ATTGCTACAGGCATCGTGGTGTCACGCTCGTCGTTTGGTATGGCTTCATTCAGCTCCGGTTCCCAACGAT
CAAGGCGAGTTACATGATCCCCCATGTTGTGCAAAAAAGCGGTTAGCTCCTTCGGTCCTCCGATCGTTGT
CAGAAGTAAGTTGGCCGCAGTGTTATCACTCATGGTTATGGCAGCACTGCATAATTCTCTTACTGTCATG
CCATCCGTAAGATGCTTTTCTGTGACTGGTGAGTACTCAACCAAGTCATTCTGAGAATAGTGTATGCGGC
GACCGAGTTGCTCTTGCCCGGCGTCAATACGGGATAATACCGCGCCACATAGCAGAACTTTAAAAGTGCT
CATCATTGGAAAACGTTCTTCGGGGCGAAAACTCTCAAGGATCTTACCGCTGTTGAGATCCAGTTCGATG
TAACCCACTCGTGCACCCAACTGATCTTCAGCATCTTTTACTTTCACCAGCGTTTCTGGGTGAGCAAAAA
CAGGAAGGCAAAATGCCGCAAAAAAGGGAATAAGGGCGACACGGAAATGTTGAATACTCATACTCTTCCT
TTTTCAATATTATTGAAGCATTTATCAGGGTTATTGTCTCATGAGCGGATACATATTTGAATGTATTTAG
AAAAATAAACAAATAGGGGTTCCGCGCACATTTCCCCGAGGTACC
