Features (pLannotate 1.2.2; 11 found; start..end, strand, type, name):
    704..728     +  protein_bind   attB1: mutant version of attB; recombination site for the Gateway® BP reaction BP Clonase™
    776..794     +  protein_bind   UAS (fragment): upstream activating sequence mediating Gal4-dependent induction Gal4
    832..849     +  protein_bind   5X UAS (fragment): five tandem copies of the "ScaI site" 17-mer CGGAGTACTGTCCTCCG, an upstream activating sequence (UAS) that efficiently binds yeast Gal4 (Webster et al., 1988; Pfeiffer et al., 2010) GAL4
    869..886     +  promoter       minP (fragment): minimal TATA-box promoter with low basal activity
    956..980     -  protein_bind   attB2: mutant version of attB; recombination site for the Gateway® BP reaction BP Clonase™
    994..1932    +  CDS            miRFP: miRFP is a basic (constitutively fluorescent) near ir fluorescent protein published in 2018, derived from Rhodopseudomonas palustris. It has low acid sensitivity. It requires the cofactor biliverdin for fluorescence.
   3135..3218    +  CDS            large T antigen (fragment): large T antigen from SV40 (simian virus 40)
   3241..3322    +  polyA_signal   SV40 poly(A) signal: SV40 polyadenylation signal
   4108..4696    -  rep_origin     ori: high-copy-number ColE1/pMB1/pBR322/pUC origin of replication
   4867..5727    -  CDS            AmpR: β-lactamase; bla; confers resistance to ampicillin, carbenicillin, and related antibiotics
   5728..5832    -  promoter       AmpR promoter: bla
>Addgene plasmid #108415 | pTol2-UAS-zmiRFP | addgene full sequence | sequence record 208091 | Addgene NGS Result
CAGGAGTTCTTGACAGAGGTGTAAAAAGTACTCAAAAATTTTACTCAAGTGAAAGTACAAGTACTTAGGG
AAAATTTTACTCAATTAAAAGTAAAAGTATCTGGCTAGAATCTTACTTGAGTAAAAGTAAAAAAGTACTC
CATTAAAATTGTACTTGAGTATTAAGGAAGTAAAAGTAAAAGCAAGAAAGAAAACTAGAGATTCTTGTTT
AAGCTTTTAATCTCAAAAAACATTAAATGAAATGCATACAAGGTTTTATCCTGCTTTAGAACTGTTTGTA
TTTAATTATCAAACTATAAGACAGACAATCTAATGCCAGTACACGCTACTCAAAGTTGTAAAACCTCAGA
TTTAACTTCAGTAGAAGCTGATTCTCAAAATTGTTAGTGTCAAGCCTAGCTCTTTTGGGGCTGAAAAGCA
ATCCTGCAGTGCTGAAAAGCCTCTCACAGGCAGCCGATGCGGGAAGAGGTGTATTAGTCTTGATAGAGAG
GCTGCAAATAGCAGGAAACGTGAGCAGAGACTCCCTGGTGTCTGAAACACAGGCCAGATGGGCCATTCGT
ACGCTTAATTTCGAATATCGATATCAAGGGCCCATCTCGAGTATCCGGACACCTAGGTAGCATGCATGGC
GCCTTGTCGACTAGCTAGCATCCCGGGAAGAATTCCTCGACGGATCCACCGGTGTGGAATTCTGCAGATA
TCAACAAGTTTGTACAAAAAAGCAGGCTGGCCATCAAGCTTAGGCCTCCACGGTGGCTTCTAATCCGTGA
GTCCTAGCGGGTGACAGCCCTCCGTCTTCACAGGCGGAGGAGAGTCTTCCGTAGGGTTCCTCGGAGTACT
GTCCTCCGACGCGTGCAAGGGTCGACTCTAGAGGGTATATAATGGATCCCATCGCGTCTCAGCCTCACTT
TGAGCTCCTCCACACGAATTCCCTCGACCTCGAAGACGCGTGGATACCCAGCTTTCTTGTACAAAGTGGT
CACTAGTGCCACCATGGTGGCTGGACACGCTAGCGGAAGCCCTGACTTCGGAACAGCTGACCCTAGCGAC
TGTGAGAGAGAGGAGATCCACCTGGCTGGAAGCATCCAGCCTCACGGAACACTGCTGGTGGTGAGCGAGC
CTGACCACAGAATCATCCAGGCTAGCGCTAACGCTGCTGAGTTCCTGAACCTGGGAAGCGTGCTGGGAGT
GCCTCTGGCTGAGATCGACGGAGACCTGCTGATCAAGATCCTGCCTCACCTGGACCCTACAGCTGAGGGA
ATGCCTGTGGCTGTGAGATGTAGAATCGGAAACCCTAGCACAGAGTACGACGGACTGATGCACAGACCTC
CTGAGGGAGGACTGATCATCGAGCTGGAGAGAGCTGGACCTCCTATCGACCTGAGCGGAACACTGGCTCC
TGCTCTGGAGAGAATCAGAACAGCTGGAAGCCTGAGAGCTCTGTGTGACGACACAGCTCTGCTGTTCCAG
CAGTGTACAGGATACGACAGAGTGATGGTGTACAGATTCGACGAGCAGGGACACGGAGAGGTGTACAGCG
AGATCCACGTGACAGGACTGGAGAGCTACTTCGGAAACAGATACCCTAGCAGCCTGGTGCCTCAGATGGC
TAGAAGACTGTACGAGAGACAGAGAGTGAGAGTGCTGGTGGACGTGAGCTACCAGCCTGTGCCTCTGGAG
CCTAGACTGAGCCCTCTGACAGGAAGAGACCTGGACATGAGCGGATGTTTCCTGAGAAGCATGAGCCCTA
CACACCTGCAGTTCCTGAAGAACATGGGAGTGAGAGCTACACTGGTGGTGAGCCTGGTGGTGGGAGGAAA
GCTGTGGGGACTGGTGATCTGTCACCACTACCTGCCTAGATTCATCCACTTCGAGCTGAGAGCTATCTGT
GAGCTGCTGGCTGAGGCTATCGCTACAAGAATCACAGCTCTGTGAGGCGCGCCAACCCGCTCCTCCTCCC
TCCCTCCCTCCCTCCCTCCTCTCCTTTATTCACTTTTCAACATGCACAACACGTCATCAAATCCCCCAAT
CAGCACTGAATTACAGCCACGGGCCACCAGACTGAAGGTGTTAAAGAAGACGATTCGGTCTCATCAGCGG
CTAAAACGAGATGAGGGTGAACCGAGAGAGACTGTTTCCACAGATGTTCTTGAAGGAGGGCCGGGCTCGT
AGGTGCGGTTATTACACATATAAGCTCCCATTCACACCTTAAAACATCCAACAGCATTCCAAAGTTTTCC
ATCGGGGACCAGGGATAGAAAACACTGCCTCTTCCACTGCCTAATTTAACACATTCCTTCTAGATTATCT
CTGGTCATCTAGATGAAATCAGTTCTGTTCTGTTTGCCGTGTCTGAAAAGACAGTAAAGAGTAATTGAAA
AAAAAAATGAATATAGAAAAATGGGGACTGGAGAGATATTTGGACTAGACGCTCCTGATCCAGCCAGAAG
GAACCTTTCAGGTGTCGATTACACTGCCTGCGAAAACAACCTCTTCTTCCATTCTTCAGTTTCCAGCTGC
CGGCTGGCTTCTTCCACTGCCCAACATCCTAACAAACCCCTGACAAAAAAGGAGACAAGCCTTGAAACAT
CCTGAAATAAGCAATTCTTAGCTGCCAGGGACGTCTTCCTGTTAGCATCAGTGTATTTGTTTCTTTTGCT
TTGATTTGTTTTCTTTTTTTATTTTATTTTCATGGTAAATGTATTCTGCCTGAGCACTTTAAACGAAGGT
GTTTTTGTTCCAGTCGATGCTTCGTTTTGAACCTGCTTTTATATTTATTAACTTTTGTTGTGTATTTTTA
ATGTTTAATCTTTAAAGGAATAGTTCACCTACACACACACACACACACACACACACACACACAAATGAAA
TGAAGTCATCATTTACTCACTTTTCTTTCTTTTAGCTGTGGAGCACAAAACGAGATGTTTTGAAGAATGT
TCACGCTGTTGTTTTTCATGCAATTTAAGTAAACGAAGATCAAGGGATGTTGAGCTATACAAATATTCAT
TATATGGGCAGCACGGTCGCTGGTTCGAGTCCCGGCTGGGCCAGTTGGCATTTCTGAGTTTGCATATTCT
CCCTGTGTTGGCATGGGTTTCCTCCTGGTGCTCCGTTTCTCCCACAGTCCACTAGATCATAATCAGCCAT
ACCACATTTGTAGAGGTTTTACTTGCTTTAAAAAACCTCCCACACCTCCCCCTGAACCTGAAACATAAAA
TGAATGCAATTGTTGTTGTTAACTTGTTTATTGCAGCTTATAATGGTTACAAATAAAGCAATAGCATCAC
AAATTTCACAAATAAAGCATTTTTTTCACTGCATTCTAGTTGTGGTTTGTCCAAACTCATCAATGTATCA
GGCCTTAGGGATAACAGGGTAATACGCGTGATCTGCGAAGATACGGCCACGGGTGCTCTTGATCCTGTGG
CTGATTTTGGACTGTGCTGCTCGCAGCTGCTGATGAATCACATACTTCCTCCATTTTCTTCCACTGATTG
ACTGTTATAATTTCCCTAATTTCCAGGTCAAGGTGCTGTGCATTGTGGTAATAGATGTGACATGACGTCA
CTTCCAAAGGACCAATGAACATGTCTGACCAATTTCATATAATGTGAAAACGATTTTCATAGGCAGAATA
AATAACATTTAAATTAAACTGGGCATCAGCGCAATTCAATTGGTTTGGTAATAGCAAGGGAAAATAGAAT
GAAGTGATCTCCAAAAAATAAGTACTTTTTGACTGTAAATAAAATTGTAAGGAGTAAAAAGTACTTTTTT
TTCTAAAAAAATGTAATTAAGTAAAAGTAAAAGTATTGATTTTTAATTGTACTCAAGTAAAGTAAAAATC
CCCAAAAATAATACTTAAGTACAGTAATCAAGTAAAATTACTCAAGTACTTTACACCTCTGGTTCTTGAG
GTACCTCTTCCGCTTCCTCGCTCACTGACTCGCTGCGCTCGGTCGTTCGGCTGCGGCGAGCGGTATCAGC
TCACTCAAAGGCGGTAATACGGTTATCCACAGAATCAGGGGATAACGCAGGAAAGAACATGTGAGCAAAA
GGCCAGCAAAAGGCCAGGAACCGTAAAAAGGCCGCGTTGCTGGCGTTTTTCCATAGGCTCCGCCCCCCTG
ACGAGCATCACAAAAATCGACGCTCAAGTCAGAGGTGGCGAAACCCGACAGGACTATAAAGATACCAGGC
GTTTCCCCCTGGAAGCTCCCTCGTGCGCTCTCCTGTTCCGACCCTGCCGCTTACCGGATACCTGTCCGCC
TTTCTCCCTTCGGGAAGCGTGGCGCTTTCTCATAGCTCACGCTGTAGGTATCTCAGTTCGGTGTAGGTCG
TTCGCTCCAAGCTGGGCTGTGTGCACGAACCCCCCGTTCAGCCCGACCGCTGCGCCTTATCCGGTAACTA
TCGTCTTGAGTCCAACCCGGTAAGACACGACTTATCGCCACTGGCAGCAGCCACTGGTAACAGGATTAGC
AGAGCGAGGTATGTAGGCGGTGCTACAGAGTTCTTGAAGTGGTGGCCTAACTACGGCTACACTAGAAGAA
CAGTATTTGGTATCTGCGCTCTGCTGAAGCCAGTTACCTTCGGAAAAAGAGTTGGTAGCTCTTGATCCGG
CAAACAAACCACCGCTGGTAGCGGTGGTTTTTTTGTTTGCAAGCAGCAGATTACGCGCAGAAAAAAAGGA
TCTCAAGAAGATCCTTTGATCTTTTCTACGGGGTCTGACGCTCAGTGGAACGAAAACTCACGTTAAGGGA
TTTTGGTCATGAGATTATCAAAAAGGATCTTCACCTAGATCCTTTTAAATTAAAAATGAAGTTTTAAATC
AATCTAAAGTATATATGAGTAAACTTGGTCTGACAGTTACCAATGCTTAATCAGTGAGGCACCTATCTCA
GCGATCTGTCTATTTCGTTCATCCATAGTTGCCTGACTCCCCGTCGTGTAGATAACTACGATACGGGAGG
GCTTACCATCTGGCCCCAGTGCTGCAATGATACCGCGAGACCCACGCTCACCGGCTCCAGATTTATCAGC
AATAAACCAGCCAGCCGGAAGGGCCGAGCGCAGAAGTGGTCCTGCAACTTTATCCGCCTCCATCCAGTCT
ATTAATTGTTGCCGGGAAGCTAGAGTAAGTAGTTCGCCAGTTAATAGTTTGCGCAACGTTGTTGCCATTG
CTACAGGCATCGTGGTGTCACGCTCGTCGTTTGGTATGGCTTCATTCAGCTCCGGTTCCCAACGATCAAG
GCGAGTTACATGATCCCCCATGTTGTGCAAAAAAGCGGTTAGCTCCTTCGGTCCTCCGATCGTTGTCAGA
AGTAAGTTGGCCGCAGTGTTATCACTCATGGTTATGGCAGCACTGCATAATTCTCTTACTGTCATGCCAT
CCGTAAGATGCTTTTCTGTGACTGGTGAGTACTCAACCAAGTCATTCTGAGAATAGTGTATGCGGCGACC
GAGTTGCTCTTGCCCGGCGTCAATACGGGATAATACCGCGCCACATAGCAGAACTTTAAAAGTGCTCATC
ATTGGAAAACGTTCTTCGGGGCGAAAACTCTCAAGGATCTTACCGCTGTTGAGATCCAGTTCGATGTAAC
CCACTCGTGCACCCAACTGATCTTCAGCATCTTTTACTTTCACCAGCGTTTCTGGGTGAGCAAAAACAGG
AAGGCAAAATGCCGCAAAAAAGGGAATAAGGGCGACACGGAAATGTTGAATACTCATACTCTTCCTTTTT
CAATATTATTGAAGCATTTATCAGGGTTATTGTCTCATGAGCGGATACATATTTGAATGTATTTAGAAAA
ATAAACAAATAGGGGTTCCGCGCACATTTCCCCGAGGTACCGATCGGTATCTGTC
